Addgene plasmid #8559: HOXC9 (murine) HIS-tag pET
Depositing lab: Corey Largman. Depositing organization: San Francisco VA Health Care System.
Backbone
  Vector backbone: pET28b
  Backbone manufacturer: Novagen
  Backbone size w/o insert (bp): 5400
  Vector type: Bacterial Expression
Growth in bacteria
  Bacterial resistance: Kanamycin, 50 μg/mL
  Growth temperature: 37°C
  Growth strain: DH5alpha
  Copy number: High Copy
Gene/Insert
  Gene/Insert name: HOXC9 (alt names: HOX3B; HOX3.2)
  Species: M. musculus (mouse)
  Insert size (bp): 840
  Mutation: makes protein by Western
  Entrez Gene: Hoxc9 (a.k.a. Hox-3.2)
  Tag / fusion protein: T7 (N terminal on backbone); His (N terminal on backbone)
  Cloning method: Restriction Enzyme; 5′ cloning site EcoRI (not destroyed); 3′ cloning site HindIII (destroyed during cloning)
  Sequencing primers: 5′ T7
Terms and licenses: Academic/Nonprofit Terms; Industry Terms: Not Available to Industry
How to cite: HOXC9 (murine) HIS-tag pET was a gift from Corey Largman (Addgene plasmid # 8559 ; http://n2t.net/addgene:8559 ; RRID:Addgene_8559)
