[The description below was written by a language model from this plasmid's Addgene catalogue record.]
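Description:
HOXC9 (murine) HIS-tag pET is a bacterial expression plasmid built on the Novagen pET28b backbone (about 5.4 kb without insert) and carrying the mouse Hoxc9 coding sequence, also known as Hox-3.2 or HOX3B, as an insert of roughly 840 bp. It confers kanamycin resistance and is listed as high copy, with a standard cloning strain recorded for propagation. The insert was placed by restriction cloning between EcoRI at the 5′ end, which remains intact, and HindIII at the 3′ end, which was destroyed during cloning.

The backbone supplies two N-terminal tags, a His tag and a T7 epitope tag, so the homeodomain protein is produced as a fusion that can be purified by immobilised metal affinity chromatography and detected with anti-His or anti-T7 antibodies. The record does not explicitly name the promoter and no feature table is provided. However, pET-series vectors generally drive expression from a T7 promoter under lac operator control, which requires a host supplying T7 RNA polymerase, and the listed T7 sequencing primer is consistent with that arrangement. The cloning strain listed would serve for maintaining the plasmid rather than for protein production.

The only note in the mutation field is that the construct makes protein as judged by Western blot, indicating that expression has been confirmed. No sequence changes relative to the native gene are described. The record does not state a specific purpose, but the design suits production of recombinant tagged HOXC9 in E. coli for work that needs purified protein, such as DNA-binding or protein interaction studies.
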