>Addgene plasmid #8559 | HOXC9 (murine) HIS-tag pET | addgene partial sequence | sequence record 17369 | T7 5'-TAATACGACTCACTATAGGG-3'
AAGGAGATATACCATGGGCAGCAGCCATCATCATCATCATCACAGCAGCGGCCTGGTGCCGCGCGGCAGC
CATATGGCTAGCATGACTGGTGGACAGCAAATGGGTCGCGGATCCGAATTCCACCATGTCGGCGACGGGG
CCCATCAGTAACTATTACGTGGACTCGCTCATCTCTCACGACAATGAAGACCTCCTAGCGTCCAGGTTTC
CGGCCACCGGGGCTCACCCTGCCGCCGCCAGACCCAGCGGCTTGGTGCCGGACTGTAGCGATTTTCCGTC
CTGTAGCTTCGCGCCCAAGCCGGCTGTATTCAGTACGTCGTGGGCGCCGGTGCCCTCGCAGTCGTCTGTG
GTCTATCACCCTTACGGCCCCCAGCCCCACCTCGGCGCCGACACGCACTACATGCGGACTTGGCTCGAGC
CGCTGTCCGGCGCCGTCTCCTTCCCCAGCTTCCCGGCCGGGGGCCGTCACTACGCCCTCAAGCCCGACGC
CTACCCGGGGCGCCGCGCCGACTGCGGCCCGGGCGACGGCCGCAGCTACCCGGACTACATGTACGGCTCG
CCCGGGGAACTGCGCGACCGCGCCCCGCAGACGCTGCCCTCGCCCGAGGCGGACGCGCTGGCCGGCAGCA
AGCACAAAGAGGAGAAGGCCGACCTGGACCCTAGCAACCCCGTGGCCAACTGGATCCACGCCCGTTCCAC
AAGGAAGAAGCGCTGCCCCTACACCAAGTACCAGACGCTGGAACTG
